Addgene plasmid #53637: ERCC6A-c055
Purpose: bacterial expression plasmid
Depositing lab: Nicola Burgess-Brown. Depositing organization: University of Oxford.
Backbone
  Vector backbone: pNIC28-Bsa4
  Backbone manufacturer: SGC
  Vector type: Bacterial Expression
Growth in bacteria
  Bacterial resistance: Kanamycin, 50 μg/mL
  Growth temperature: 37°C
  Growth strain: Mach1 ; BL21(DE3)-R3-pRARE2
  Copy number: High Copy
Gene/Insert
  Gene/Insert name: ERCC6A (alt name: 4CVO)
  Insert size (bp): 328
  Mutation: Bacterial expression for structure determination; may not be full ORF, see comments
  Promoter: T7
  Tag / fusion protein: His-6-TEV (N terminal on insert)
  Cloning method: Ligation Independent Cloning
  Sequencing primers: 5′ T7; 3′ T7-term
Terms and licenses: Academic/Nonprofit Terms; Industry Terms: Not Available to Industry
Depositor comments: T7/lac regulated, N-terminal His-tag, TEV, LIC cloning using BsaI cleavage/T4 polymerase, SacB stuffer fragment, pET28 backbone. http://www.thesgc.org/structures/4CVO/ Use BL21(DE3)-R3-pRARE2 strain for expression.
How to cite: ERCC6A-c055 was a gift from Nicola Burgess-Brown (Addgene plasmid # 53637 ; http://n2t.net/addgene:53637 ; RRID:Addgene_53637)
