[The description below was written by a language model from this plasmid's Addgene catalogue record.]
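Description:
ERCC6A-c055 is a bacterial expression plasmid built on pNIC28-Bsa4, a pET28-derived vector from a structural genomics programme designed for ligation-independent cloning. It is a high-copy plasmid selected with kanamycin. It is maintained in a standard cloning strain, while protein production is intended for a BL21(DE3) derivative that supplies T7 RNA polymerase and carries a rare-codon tRNA helper plasmid. In the empty backbone, a SacB stuffer fragment occupies the cloning site. BsaI cleavage followed by T4 polymerase treatment generates the LIC overhangs, and replacing SacB with the insert allows counter-selection against uncut or parental vector.

The payload is a short fragment of ERCC6, listed at 328 bp. The record warns that it was designed for structure determination and may not represent the full open reading frame, so it should be regarded as a domain-level construct rather than the complete protein. The precise residue boundaries are not given in the record. Expression is driven by a T7 promoter under lac operator control, which makes it inducible in DE3 lysogen hosts, and the presence of a T7 terminator downstream is implied by the sequencing primer listed. The fragment is fused at its N terminus to a hexahistidine tag followed by a TEV protease recognition site. This arrangement permits immobilised metal affinity purification and subsequent removal of the tag to leave near-native protein.

The alternative insert name corresponds to a deposited structure entry, consistent with the plasmid's use for producing recombinant ERCC6 fragment for crystallography and related biochemical or biophysical studies. No feature table accompanies the record, so element positions cannot be described.
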