>Addgene plasmid #53637 | ERCC6A-c055 | depositor partial sequence | sequence record 83765 | insert sequence
ATGCACCATCATCATCATCATTCTTCTGGTGTAGATCTGGGTACCGAGAACCTGTACTTCCAATCCATGG
AGCCTAGCGCCCAGGCCCTTGAGCTGCAGGGTTTGGGTGTGGACGTCTATGACCAGGACGTGCTGGAACA
GGGAGTGCTTCAGCAGGTGGACAATGCCATCCATGAGGCCAGCCGTGCCTCCCAGCTCGTTGACGTGGAG
AAGGAGTATCGGTCGGTCCTGGATGACCTCACGTCATGTACGACATCCCTAAGGCAAATCAATAAAATTA
TTGAACAGCTTAGCCCTCAATGACAGTAAAGGTGGATACGGATCCGAA
