>Addgene plasmid #53637 | ERCC6A-c055 | addgene partial sequence | sequence record 86613 | T7 5'-TAATACGACTCACTATAGGG-3'
AATAATTTTGTTTAACTTTAAGAAGGAGATATACATATGCACCATCATCATCATCATTCTTCTGGTGTAG
ATCTGGGTACCGAGAACCTGTACTTCCAATCCATGGAGCCTAGCGCCCAGGCCCTTGAGCTGCAGGGTTT
GGGTGTGGACGTCTATGACCAGGACGTGCTGGAACAGGGAGTGCTTCAGCAGGTGGACAATGCCATCCAT
GAGGCCAGCCGTGCCTCCCAGCTCGTTGACGTGGAGAAGGAGTATCGGTCGGTCCTGGATGACCTCACGT
CATGTACGACATCCCTAAGGCAAATCAATAAAATTATTGAACAGCTTAGCCCTCAATGACAGTAAAGGTG
GATACGGATCCGAATTCGAGCTCCGTCGACAAGCTTGCGGCCGCACTCGAGCACCACCACCACCACCACT
GAGATCCGGCTGCTAACAAAGCCCGAAAGGAAGCTGAGTTGGCTGCTGCCACCGCTGAGCAATAACTAGC
ATAACCCCTTGGGGCCTCTAAACGGGTCTTGAGGGGTTTTTTGCTGAAAGGAGGAACTATATCCGGATTG
GCGAATGGG
[124 nt withheld, positions 570-693]
C
[91 nt withheld, positions 695-785]
A
[49 nt withheld, positions 787-835]
CCTTTGACGTTGGAGTCCACGTTCTTTAATAGTGGACTCTTGTTCCCAAACTGGAACAACACTCAACCCT
ATCTCGGTCTATTCTTTTGATTTATAAGGGATTTTGCCGATTTCGGCCTATTGGTTAAAAAATGAGCTGA
TTTAACAAAAATTTAACGCGAATTTTAACAAAAATATTAACGCTTACAATTTAGGTGGCACTTTTCGGGG
AAATGTGCGCGGAACCCCTATTTGTTTATTTTTCTAAATACATTCAAATATGTATCCGCTCATGAATTAA
